Addgene plasmid #91876: pBabe-tetoff-mVenus-PICdc42
Purpose: PI(WT): Photo inhibitable (blue light sensitive)
Depositing lab: Klaus Hahn. Depositing organization: University of North Carolina at Chapel Hill. Publication: Engineering extrinsic disorder to control protein activity in living cells. Dagliyan O, Tarnawski M, Chu PH, Shirvanyants D, Schlichting I, Dokholyan NV, Hahn KM. Science. 2016 Dec 16;354(6318):1441-1444. 10.1126/science.aah3404 PubMed 27980211.
Backbone
  Vector backbone: pBABE
  Total vector size (bp): 7200
  Vector type: Mammalian Expression, Bacterial Expression
Growth in bacteria
  Bacterial resistance: Ampicillin, 100 μg/mL
  Growth temperature: 37°C
  Growth strain: NEB Stable
  Copy number: Unknown
Gene/Insert
  Gene/Insert name: Vav2
  Species: H. sapiens (human)
  Insert size (bp): 1020
  Entrez Gene: VAV2 (a.k.a. VAV-2)
  Tag / fusion protein: mVenus (N terminal on insert)
  Cloning method: Unknown
  Sequencing primers: 5′ GAGATCAAGCAGAGGCTGAAG; 3′ AAGTTCTTTTGCCGCCTCATC
Terms and licenses: Academic/Nonprofit Terms; Industry Terms: Not Available to Industry
How to cite: pBabe-tetoff-mVenus-PICdc42 was a gift from Klaus Hahn (Addgene plasmid # 91876 ; http://n2t.net/addgene:91876 ; RRID:Addgene_91876)
