[The description below was written by a language model from this plasmid's Addgene catalogue record and pLannotate feature annotations shown in this document.]
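Description:
pBabe-tetoff-mVenus-PICdc42 is a pBABE-derived gammaretroviral vector for tetracycline-regulated expression of a photo-inhibitable (blue-light-sensitive) form of the Rho-family GTPase Cdc42 in mammalian cells. In bacteria it is maintained through a high-copy ColE1/pUC-type origin and selected with ampicillin via the β-lactamase gene. The viral portion consists of a Moloney murine leukemia virus 5' LTR, a packaging signal with truncated gag sequence, and a 3' LTR annotated as a U3-deleted, self-inactivating type. This arrangement lets the genome be packaged into retroviral particles and integrated, leaving transcription to the internal promoters.

The payload is driven by a tetracycline response element (seven tetO repeats) joined to a minimal CMV promoter. The "tetoff" name implies it needs a tetracycline-controlled transactivator supplied separately, since none is annotated on the plasmid. The open reading frame begins with mVenus as an N-terminal yellow fluorescent tag. It continues into Cdc42 sequence that is split into two fragments by an inserted domain, and an HSV epitope tag is annotated shortly downstream. The annotation tool calls the inserted domain miniSOG, a LOV-domain derivative, which fits a light-sensing LOV-type insertion that disrupts GTPase function under blue light, though the record does not name the domain explicitly. The Cdc42 fragments matched a Q61L reference entry, while the catalogue describes the construct as "PI(WT)", so the mutation status is not settled by the record. A mouse PGK promoter drives puromycin N-acetyltransferase for selecting transduced cells.

The catalogue insert field lists human Vav2 (about 1 kb), which conflicts with both the plasmid name and the sequence annotation, where Cdc42 rather than Vav2 is detected. The sequenced record is 7,315 nt, against a listed size of roughly 7.2 kb.
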