Features (pLannotate 1.2.2; 20 found; start..end, strand, type, name):
      8..477     +  LTR            LTR: long terminal repeat from Moloney murine leukemia virus
    601..875     +  misc_feature   MESV Ψ (fragment): packaging signal of murine embryonic stem cell virus
    942..1358    +  CDS            gag (truncated): truncated Moloney murine leukemia virus (MMLV) gag gene lacking the start codon
   1399..1669    +  protein_bind   tetracycline response element: contains seven copies of the tetracycline operator tetO tetracycline repressor TetR
   1680..1697    +  misc_feature   MCS (fragment): pUC18/19 multiple cloning site
   1702..1740    +  promoter       minimal CMV promoter: human cytomegalovirus (CMV) immediate early promoter
   1862..2578    +  CDS            mVenus: mVenus is a basic (constitutively fluorescent) yellow fluorescent protein published in 2006, derived from Aequorea victoria. It is reported to be a rapidly-maturing monomer with moderate acid sensitivity.
   2624..2767    +  CDS            Cdc42 (Q61L) (fragment): constitutively active mutant of human Rho family small GTPase Cdc42
   2795..3112    +  CDS            miniSOG: miniSOG is a basic (constitutively fluorescent) cyan fluorescent protein published in 2011, derived from Arabidopsis thaliana. It requires the cofactor flavin for fluorescence.
   3208..3644    +  CDS            Cdc42 (Q61L) (fragment): constitutively active mutant of human Rho family small GTPase Cdc42
   3683..3715    +  CDS            HSV tag: HSV (herpes simplex virus) epitope tag
   3729..3745    +  protein_bind   lac operator: The lac repressor binds to the lac operator to inhibit transcription in E. coli. This inhibition can be relieved by adding lactose or isopropyl-β-D-thiogalactopyranoside (IPTG). lac repressor encoded by lacI
   3778..4277    +  promoter       PGK promoter: mouse phosphoglycerate kinase 1 promoter
   4300..4899    +  CDS            PuroR: puromycin N-acetyltransferase; pac from Streptomyces alboniger; confers resistance to puromycin
   4998..5101    +  LTR            3' LTR (ΔU3) (fragment): self-inactivating 3' long terminal repeat (LTR) from Moloney murine leukemia virus
   5113..5278    +  LTR            3' LTR (ΔU3) (fragment): self-inactivating 3' long terminal repeat (LTR) from Moloney murine leukemia virus
   5344..5396    -  CDS            lacI (fragment): lac repressor; lacI; The lac repressor binds to the lac operator to inhibit transcription in E. coli. This inhibition can be relieved by adding lactose or isopropyl-β-D-thiogalactopyranoside (IPTG).
   5579..6167    -  rep_origin     ori: high-copy-number ColE1/pMB1/pBR322/pUC origin of replication
   6327..7187    -  CDS            AmpR: β-lactamase; bla; confers resistance to ampicillin, carbenicillin, and related antibiotics
   7188..7292    -  promoter       AmpR promoter: bla
>Addgene plasmid #91876 | pBabe-tetoff-mVenus-PICdc42 | addgene full sequence | sequence record 182795 | Addgene NGS Result
CTGCAGCCTGAATATGGGCCAAACAGGATATCTGTGGTAAGCAGTTCCTGCCCCGGCTCAGGGCCAAGAA
CAGATGGAACAGCTGAATATGGGCCAAACAGGATATCTGTGGTAAGCAGTTCCTGCCCCGGCTCAGGGCC
AAGAACAGATGGTCCCCAGATGCGGTCCAGCCCTCAGCAGTTTCTAGAGAACCATCAGATGTTTCCAGGG
TGCCCCAAGGACCTGAAATGACCCTGTGCCTTATTTGAACTAACCAATCAGTTCGCTTCTCGCTTCTGTT
CGCGCGCTTCTGCTCCCCGAGCTCAATAAAAGAGCCCACAACCCCTCACTCGGGGCGCCAGTCCTCCGAT
TGACTGAGTCGCCCGGGTACCCGTGTATCCAATAAACCCTCTTGCAGTTGCATCCGACTTGTGGTCTCGC
TGTTCCTTGGGAGGGTCTCCTCTGAGTGATTGACTACCCGTCAGCGGGGGTCTTTCATTTGGGGGCTCGT
CCGGGATCGGGAGACCCCTGCCCAGGGACCACCGACCCACCACCGGGAGGCAAGCTGGCCAGCAACTTAT
CTGTGTCTGTCCGATTGTCTAGTGTCTATGACTGATTTTATGCGCCTGCGTCGGTACTAGTTAGCTAACT
AGCTCTGTATCTGGCGGACCCGTGGTGGAACTGACGAGTTCTGAACACCCGGCCGCAACCCTGGGAGACG
TCCCAGGGACTTTGGGGGCCGTTTTTGTGGCCCGACCTGAGGAAGGGAGTCGATGTGGAATCCGACCCCG
TCAGGATATGTGGTTCTGGTAGGAGACGAGAACCTAAAACAGTTCCCGCCTCCGTCTGAATTTTTGCTTT
CGGTTTGGAACCGAAGCCGCGCGTCTTGTCTGCTGCAGCGCTGCAGCATCGTTCTGTGTTGTCTCTGTCT
GACTGTGTTTCTGTATTTGTCTGAAAATTAGGGCCAGACTGTTACCACTCCCTTAAGTTTGACCTTAGGT
CACTGGAAAGATGTCGAGCGGATCGCTCACAACCAGTCGGTAGATGTCAAGAAGAGACGTTGGGTTACCT
TCTGCTCTGCAGAATGGCCAACCTTTAACGTCGGATGGCCGCGAGACGGCACCTTTAACCGAGACCTCAT
CACCCAGGTTAAGATCAAGGTCTTTTCACCTGGCCCGCATGGACACCCAGACCAGGTCCCCTACATCGTG
ACCTGGGAAGCCTTGGCTTTTGACCCCCCTCCCTGGGTCAAGCCCTTTGTACACCCTAAGCCTCCGCCTC
CTCTTCCTCCATCCGCCCCGTCTCTCCCCCTTGAACCTCCTCGTTCGACCCCGCCTCGATCCTCCCTTTA
TCCAGCCCTCACTCCTTCTCTAGGCGCCGGCCGGATCCACGAGGCCCTTTCGTCGTCGAGTTTACCACTC
CCTATCAGTGATAGAGAAAAGTGAAAGTCGAGTTTACCACTCCCTATCAGTGATAGAGAAAAGTGAAAGT
CGAGTTTACCACTCCCTATCAGTGATAGAGAAAAGTGAAAGTCGAGTTTACCACTCCCTATCAGTGATAG
AGAAAAGTGAAAGTCGAGTTTACCACTCCCTATCAGTGATAGAGAAAAGTGAAAGTCGAGTTTACCACTC
CCTATCAGTGATAGAGAAAAGTGAAAGTCGAGTTTACCACTCCCTATCAGTGATAGAGAAAAGTGAAAGT
CGAGCTCGGTACCCGGGTCGAGGTAGGCGTGTACGGTGGGAGGCCTATATAAGCAGAGCTCGTTTAGTGA
ACCGTCAGATCGCCTGGAGACGCCATCCACGCTGTTTTGACCTCCATAGAAGACACCGGGACCGATCCAG
CCTCCGCGGCCCCAGATCCGTAAAGTGAATTCGCCGCCACCATGGTGAGCAAGGGCGAGGAGCTGTTCAC
CGGGGTGGTGCCCATCCTGGTCGAGCTGGACGGCGACGTAAACGGCCACAAGTTCAGCGTGTCCGGCGAG
GGCGAGGGCGATGCCACCTACGGCAAGCTGACCCTGAAGTTGATCTGCACCACCGGCAAGCTGCCCGTGC
CCTGGCCCACCCTCGTGACCACCCTCGGCTACGGCCTGCAGTGCTTCGCCCGCTACCCCGACCACATGAA
GCAGCACGACTTCTTCAAGTCCGCCATGCCCGAAGGCTACGTCCAGGAGCGCACCATCTTCTTCAAGGAC
GACGGCAACTACAAGACCCGCGCCGAGGTGAAGTTCGAGGGCGACACCCTGGTGAACCGCATCGAGCTGA
AGGGCATCGACTTCAAGGAGGACGGCAACATCCTGGGGCACAAGCTGGAGTACAACTACAACAGCCACAA
CGTCTATATCACCGCCGACAAGCAGAAGAACGGCATCAAGGCAAACTTCAAGATCCGCCACAACATCGAG
GACGGCGGCGTGCAGCTCGCCGACCACTACCAGCAGAACACCCCCATCGGCGACGGCCCCGTGCTGCTGC
CCGACAACCACTACCTGAGCTACCAGTCCAAACTGAGCAAAGACCCCAACGAGAAGCGCGATCACATGGT
CCTGCTGGAGTTCGTGACCGCCGCCGGGATCACTCTCGGCATGGACGAGCTGTACAAGGGTTCTGGATCC
GGTGGTTCTGGTTCTGGTGGTACCGGCGCGCCGATGCAGACAATTAAGTGTGTTGTTGTGGGCGATGGTG
CTGTTGGTAAAACATGTCTCCTGATATCCTACACAACAAACAAATTTCCATCGGAATATGTACCGACTGT
TTTTGACAACTATGCAGTCACAGTTATGATTGGTGGATCAGGTTTGGCTACTACACTTGAACGTATTGAG
AAGAACTTTGTCATTACTGACCCAAGATTGCCAGATAATCCCATTATATTCGCGTCCGATAGTTTCTTGC
AGTTGACAGAATATAGCCGTGAAGAAATTTTGGGAAGAAACTGCAGGTTTCTACAAGGTCCTGAAACTGA
TCGCGCGACAGTGAGAAAAATTAGAGATGCCATAGATAACCAAACAGAGGTCACTGTTCAGCTGATTAAT
TATACAAAGAGTGGTAAAAAGTTCTGGAACCTCTTTCACTTGCAGCCTATGCGAGATCAGAAGGGAGATG
TCCAGTACTTTATTGGGGTTCAGTTGGATGGAACTGAGCATGTCCGAGATGCTGCCGAGAGAGAGGGAGT
CATGCTGATTAAGAAAACTGCAGAAAATATTGATGAGGCGGCAAAAGAACTTGGCTCTGGTGGAGAACCA
TATACTCTTGGACTTTTTGATACTGCAGGGCTAGAGGATTATGACAGATTACGACCGCTGAGTTATCCAC
AAACAGATGTATTTCTAGTCTGTTTTTCAGTGGTCTCTCCATCTTCATTTGAAAACGTGAAAGAAAAGTG
GGTGCCTGAGATAACTCACCACTGTCCAAAGACTCCTTTCTTGCTTGTTGGGACTCAAATTGATCTCAGA
GATGACCCCTCTACTATTGAGAAACTTGCCAAGAACAAACAGAAGCCTATCACTCCAGAGACTGCTGAAA
AGCTGGCCCGTGACCTGAAGGCTGTCAAGTATGTGGAGTGTTCTGCACTTACACAGAAAGGCCTAAAGAA
TGTATTTGACGAAGCAATATTGGCTGCCCTGGAGCCTCCAGAACCGAAGAAGAGCCGCAGGTGTGTGCTG
CTATAAAAGCTTGCGGCCGCACAGCTGTATACACGTGCAAGCCAGCCAGAACTCGCCCCGGAAGACCCCG
AGGATCTCGAGTGTGGAATTGTGAGCGGATAACAATTTGTCGAGGGCCCCTGCAGGTCAATTCTACCGGG
TAGGGGAGGCGCTTTTCCCAAGGCAGTCTGGAGCATGCGCTTTAGCAGCCCCGCTGGGCACTTGGCGCTA
CACAAGTGGCCTCTGGCCTCGCACACATTCCACATCCACCGGTAGGCGCCAACCGGCTCCGTTCTTTGGT
GGCCCCTTCGCGCCACCTTCTACTCCTCCCCTAGTCAGGAAGTTCCCCCCCGCCCCGCAGCTCGCGTCGT
GCAGGACGTGACAAATGGAAGTAGCACGTCTCACTAGTCTCGTGCAGATGGACAGCACCGCTGAGCAATG
GAAGCGGGTAGGCCTTTGGGGCAGCGGCCAATAGCAGCTTTGCTCCTTCGCTTTCTGGGCTCAGAGGCTG
GGAAGGGGTGGGTCCGGGGGCGGGCTCAGGGGCGGGCTCAGGGGCGGGGCGGGCGCCCGAAGGTCCTCCG
GAGGCCCGGCATTCTGCACGCTTCAAAAGCGCACGTCTGCCGCGCTGTTCTCCTCTTCCTCATCTCCGGG
CCTTTCGACCTGCAGCCAATAAGCTTACCATGACCGAGTACAAGCCCACGGTGCGCCTCGCCACCCGCGA
CGACGTCCCCAGGGCCGTACGCACCCTCGCCGCCGCGTTCGCCGACTACCCCGCCACGCGCCACACCGTC
GATCCGGACCGCCACATCGAGCGGGTCACCGAGCTGCAAGAACTCTTCCTCACGCGCGTCGGGCTCGACA
TCGGCAAGGTGTGGGTCGCGGACGACGGCGCCGCGGTGGCGGTCTGGACCACGCCGGAGAGCGTCGAAGC
GGGGGCGGTGTTCGCCGAGATCGGCCCGCGCATGGCCGAGTTGAGCGGTTCCCGGCTGGCCGCGCAGCAA
CAGATGGAAGGCCTCCTGGCGCCGCACCGGCCCAAGGAGCCCGCGTGGTTCCTGGCCACCGTCGGCGTCT
CGCCCGACCACCAGGGCAAGGGTCTGGGCAGCGCCGTCGTGCTCCCCGGAGTGGAGGCGGCCGAGCGCGC
CGGGGTGCCCGCCTTCCTGGAGACCTCCGCGCCCCGCAACCTCCCCTTCTACGAGCGGCTCGGCTTCACC
GTCACCGCCGACGTCGAGGTGCCCGAAGGACCGCGCACCTGGTGCATGACCCGCAAGCCCGGTGCCTGAC
GCCCGCCCCACGACCCGCAGCGCCCGACCGAAAGGAGCGCACGACCCCATGCATCGATAAAATAAAAGAT
TTTATTTAGTCTCCAGAAAAAGGGGGGAATGAAAGACCCCACCTGTAGGTTTGGCAAGCTAGCTTAAGTA
ACGCCATTTTGCAAGGCATGGAAAAATACATAACTGAGAATAGAGAAGTTCAGATCAAGGTAGGAGATCC
CTGAGCCCACAACCCCTCACTCGGGGCGCCAGTCCTCCGATTGACTGAGTCGCCCGGGTACCCGTGTATC
CAATAAACCCTCTTGCAGTTGCATCCGACTTGTGGTCTCGCTGTTCCTTGGGAGGGTCTCCTCTGAGTGA
TTGACTACCCGTCAGCGGGGGTCTTTCACATGCAGCATGTATCAAAATTAATTTGGTTTTTTTTCTTAAG
TATTTACATTAAATGGCCATAGTTGCATTAATGAATCGGCCAACGCGCGGGGAGAGGCGGTTTGCGTATT
GGGCGCTCTTCCGCTTCCTCGCTCACTGACTCGCTGCGCTCGGTCGTTCGGCTGCGGCGAGCGGTATCAG
CTCACTCAAAGGCGGTAATACGGTTATCCACAGAATCAGGGGATAACGCAGGAAAGAACATGTGAGCAAA
AGGCCAGCAAAAGGCCAGGAACCGTAAAAAGGCCGCGTTGCTGGCGTTTTTCCATAGGCTCCGCCCCCCT
GACGAGCATCACAAAAATCGACGCTCAAGTCAGAGGTGGCGAAACCCGACAGGACTATAAAGATACCAGG
CGTTTCCCCCTGGAAGCTCCCTCGTGCGCTCTCCTGTTCCGACCCTGCCGCTTACCGGATACCTGTCCGC
CTTTCTCCCTTCGGGAAGCGTGGCGCTTTCTCATAGCTCACGCTGTAGGTATCTCAGTTCGGTGTAGGTC
GTTCGCTCCAAGCTGGGCTGTGTGCACGAACCCCCCGTTCAGCCCGACCGCTGCGCCTTATCCGGTAACT
ATCGTCTTGAGTCCAACCCGGTAAGACACGACTTATCGCCACTGGCAGCAGCCACTGGTAACAGGATTAG
CAGAGCGAGGTATGTAGGCGGTGCTACAGAGTTCTTGAAGTGGTGGCCTAACTACGGCTACACTAGAAGA
ACAGTATTTGGTATCTGCGCTCTGCTGAAGCCAGTTACCTTCGGAAAAAGAGTTGGTAGCTCTTGATCCG
GCAAACAAACCACCGCTGGTAGCGGTGGTTTTTTTGTTTGCAAGCAGCAGATTACGCGCAGAAAAAAAGG
ATCTCAAGAAGATCCTTTGATCTTTTCTACGGGGTCTGACGCTCAGTGGAACGAAAACTCACGTTAAGGG
ATTTTGGTCATGAGATTATCAAAAAGGATCTTCACCTAGATCCTTTTGCGGCCGCAAATCAATCTAAAGT
ATATATGAGTAAACTTGGTCTGACAGTTACCAATGCTTAATCAGTGAGGCACCTATCTCAGCGATCTGTC
TATTTCGTTCATCCATAGTTGCCTGACTCCCCGTCGTGTAGATAACTACGATACGGGAGGGCTTACCATC
TGGCCCCAGTGCTGCAATGATACCGCGAGACCCACGCTCACCGGCTCCAGATTTATCAGCAATAAACCAG
CCAGCCGGAAGGGCCGAGCGCAGAAGTGGTCCTGCAACTTTATCCGCCTCCATCCAGTCTATTAATTGTT
GCCGGGAAGCTAGAGTAAGTAGTTCGCCAGTTAATAGTTTGCGCAACGTTGTTGCCATTGCTACAGGCAT
CGTGGTGTCACGCTCGTCGTTTGGTATGGCTTCATTCAGCTCCGGTTCCCAACGATCAAGGCGAGTTACA
TGATCCCCCATGTTGTGCAAAAAAGCGGTTAGCTCCTTCGGTCCTCCGATCGTTGTCAGAAGTAAGTTGG
CCGCAGTGTTATCACTCATGGTTATGGCAGCACTGCATAATTCTCTTACTGTCATGCCATCCGTAAGATG
CTTTTCTGTGACTGGTGAGTACTCAACCAAGTCATTCTGAGAATAGTGTATGCGGCGACCGAGTTGCTCT
TGCCCGGCGTCAATACGGGATAATACCGCGCCACATAGCAGAACTTTAAAAGTGCTCATCATTGGAAAAC
GTTCTTCGGGGCGAAAACTCTCAAGGATCTTACCGCTGTTGAGATCCAGTTCGATGTAACCCACTCGTGC
ACCCAACTGATCTTCAGCATCTTTTACTTTCACCAGCGTTTCTGGGTGAGCAAAAACAGGAAGGCAAAAT
GCCGCAAAAAAGGGAATAAGGGCGACACGGAAATGTTGAATACTCATACTCTTCCTTTTTCAATATTATT
GAAGCATTTATCAGGGTTATTGTCTCATGAGCGGATACATATTTGAATGTATTTAGAAAAATAAACAAAT
AGGGGTTCCGCGCACATTTCCCCGAAAAGTGCCAC
