>Addgene plasmid #91876 | pBabe-tetoff-mVenus-PICdc42 | addgene partial sequence | sequence record 189667 | puro-variant-R 5'-gtgggcttgtactcggtcat-3'
AAGGCCCGGAGATGAGGAAGAGGAGAACAGCGCGGCAGACGTGCGCTTTTGAAGCGTGCAGAATGCCGGG
CCTCCGGAGGACCTTCGGGCGCCCGCCCCGCCCCTGAGCCCGCCCCTGAGCCCGCCCCCGGACCCACCCC
TTCCCAGCCTCTGAGCCCAGAAAGCGAAGGAGCAAAGCTGCTATTGGCCGCTGCCCCAAAGGCCTACCCG
CTTCCATTGCTCAGCGGTGCTGTCCATCTGCACGAGACTAGTGAGACGTGCTACTTCCATTTGTCACGTC
CTGCACGACGCGAGCTGCGGGGCGGGGGGGAACTTCCTGACTAGGGGAGGAGTAGAAGGTGGCGCGAAGG
GGCCACCAAAGAACGGAGCCGGTTGGCGCCTACCGGTGGATGTGGAATGTGTGCGAGGCCAGAGGCCACT
TGTGTAGCGCCAAGTGCCCAGCGGGGCTGCTAAAGCGCATGCTCCAGACTGCCTTGGGAAAAGCGCCTCC
CCTACCCGGTAGAATTGACCTGCAGGGGCCCTCGACAAATTGTTATCCGCTCACAATTCCACACTCGAGA
TCCTCGGGGTCTTCCGGGGCGAGTTCTGGCTGGCTTGCACGTGTATACAGCTGTGCGGCCGCAAGCTTTT
ATAGCAGCACACACCTGCGGCTCTTCTTCGGTTCTGGAGGCTCCAGGGCAGCCAATATTGCTTCGTCAAA
TACATTCTTTAGGCCTTTCTGTGTAAGTGCAGAACACTCCACATACTTGACAGCCTTCAGGTCACGGG
